Addgene plasmid #34314: KHBD00161
Depositing lab: Bart Deplancke. Depositing organization: Swiss Federal Institute of Technology (EPFL). Publication: Automated protein-DNA interaction screening of Drosophila regulatory elements. Korneel Hens, Jean-Daniel Feuz, Alina Isakova, Antonina Lagovitina, Andreas Massouras, Julien Bryois, Patrick Callaerts, Susan E. Celniker, Bart Deplancke. Nat Methods. 2011 Oct 30;8(12):1065-70. 10.1038/nmeth.1763 PubMed 22037703.
Backbone
  Vector backbone: pDONR221
  Backbone manufacturer: Invitrogen
  Backbone size w/o insert (bp): 2536
  Vector type: Gateway Donor Vector
Growth in bacteria
  Bacterial resistance: Kanamycin, 50 μg/mL
  Growth temperature: 37°C
  Growth strain: DH5alpha
  Copy number: High Copy
Gene/Insert
  Gene/Insert name: CG14710 (alt names: FBgn0037920; CG14710)
  Species: D. melanogaster (fly)
  Insert size (bp): 1341
  Entrez Gene: CG14710 (a.k.a. Dmel_CG14710, Dmel\CG14710)
  Cloning method: Gateway Cloning
  Sequencing primers: 5′ M13F; 3′ M13R
Terms and licenses: Academic/Nonprofit Terms; Industry Terms: Not Available to Industry
Depositor comments: Please note that the ORFs in this collection were cloned open-ended (without a stop codon).
How to cite: KHBD00161 was a gift from Bart Deplancke (Addgene plasmid # 34314 ; http://n2t.net/addgene:34314 ; RRID:Addgene_34314)
