[The description below was written by a language model from this plasmid's Addgene catalogue record.]
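Description:
KHBD00161 is a Gateway entry-type clone built in the Invitrogen pDONR221 donor vector backbone, carrying the open reading frame of the Drosophila melanogaster gene CG14710 (FBgn0037920). The insert is recorded as 1341 bp in a backbone of 2536 bp once the donor cassette has been replaced. It was introduced by Gateway recombination, so the ORF would be expected to sit between attL-type recombination sites that allow transfer into any compatible destination vector by an LR reaction. The plasmid is maintained in E. coli as a high-copy construct under kanamycin selection. The M13 forward and reverse priming sites flanking the cloning region are used to sequence across the insert. No feature table is provided, so the exact positions of the att sites, origin and resistance cassette are not documented here. As is usual for donor-vector clones, the record lists no promoter for expressing the insert, and expression depends on the destination vector chosen.

The depositor notes that ORFs in this collection were cloned open-ended, without a stop codon. This allows in-frame C-terminal fusions to tags, reporters or functional domains supplied by the destination vector, and means a stop codon must come from that vector. The clone belongs to a set generated for automated screening of protein–DNA interactions at Drosophila regulatory elements, which suggests it serves as a shuttle source of the CG14710 coding sequence for such assays. The record does not describe the function of the CG14710 protein or specify which destination vectors were used.
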