>Addgene plasmid #34314 | KHBD00161 | depositor partial sequence | sequence record 40881 | KHBD00161 sequence 1341 bps
ATGCGGTCACACAGCGCAGGTCTAAAATTGTTTAAAACTCATTTAATTGAAATTAGCCTTAATTTCCAGC
CCCCTTGCAAAAAAACGCTAGCCAGGATGGCCAGCTTGCCAGTGATTCTGCAATGCAGGATCTGCTTGGG
CGATTTCGAAGAGAGCCAAATGATCTGCCTGTTTGGGGATAAAGGCGAAAGTGACCTCAGGAAAAAGTTG
GAGCTGTGCTGTAGGATTAGGGTTCGCCAATCCCCGCAGCTGCCCGAGAAGGCCTGCAACAGCTGTTGCG
AATTCGTCCAAATGTGGTTCAACTTTCGCCAGATGTGCCTGAACTCGCAGGTCTACTGGGAAACAAGTTC
CTCGGAGAGACCAGAGGCTCTTGCCCAGGCAAGCGATGCCGAGTATATGTTGTATCTGTACGAGAACCTA
CATCTGAAACTAGGCACAGAGAATCAGGAGAAGGAAGAGATCACCGCAATAGAGGAGGGGGATGAACAGC
AGGAGGATCAGTCCCAGGAAGTTCTCGATTTTAACGGATTTATCATAAACGAATCGATTGAGGAGGACGA
AGAGCCTAATACGGAAAGTCCTGAGCAGATTCTGATTTCCCACATGGACTCCTACGTTGATGATCAACAA
ATGGAAGAACTCATTGATGATAAGGGTGAGCTTGTCGAGGAATTATCCAATGCAAACACGTTTTATGAGG
TTGAGTACGGGGACGAGGAACTTCTCATGTCAAGCGCTCCTTCGCCACATCCCAGCTTCAAAATGGACAA
ACAAAAGCCGGGAAGGCCTCGCAAACCGGACGCCGAACTGAAATTCAAACGCAAGGATATCAACGCCAAG
GAAAGGGGGAACCAGCCAAAGTGCAAGGAAGAGGAGAAGTTCATGTGCATCCTGTGCGGAAACGTCTTTT
ACAAGAAATCTGTTTTCACGGCCCACATGATGACCCATTCAGAGTACAAGCCCCACCAATGCGAAATATG
CAATAAATCTTTTCGACAAATGGGCGAATTGCGAGCACACATCCGTCGTCATACGGGCGACCGTCCATAC
AAGTGTATGTACTGCGACCGCCACTTCTACGATCGCAGCGAACGGGTCCGCCATGAACGGGTCCACACCA
ACACGCGTCCTTATGCCTGCCAGGAGTGCGGGAAAACTTTTACGCACACAGCCATCCTCAAAAATCACAT
CCTTTCGCACTCCGCCCAAAAGAATTACAACTGTGGTATCTGTTGCAAGTCATTCACTCTGCTGCACCAG
CTGAAAGCTCACCTGCAAACGCTAACCCACCGCAACAAAATGGAGCAAACCATTCCCAGCTCTCCGGAAA
TGTTAGAGAGC
