>Addgene plasmid #34314 | KHBD00161 | addgene partial sequence | sequence record 41988 | M13-Rev 5'-CAGGAAACAGCTATGACC-3'
TTTTATTTTGACTGATAGTGACCTGTTCGTTGCAACAAATTGATAAGCAATGCTTTCTTATAATGCCAAC
TTTGTACAAGAAAGTTGGCAAGCTCTCTAACATTTCCGGAGAGCTGGGAATGGTTTGCTCCATTTTGTTG
CGGTGGGTTAGCGTTTGCAGGTGAGCTTTCAGCTGGTGCAGCAGAGTGAATGACTTGCAACAGATACCAC
AGTTGTAATTCTTTTGGGCGGAGTGCGAAAGGATGTGATTTTTGAGGATGGCTGTGTGCGTAAAAGTTTT
CCCGCACTCCTGGCAGGCATAAGGACGCGTGTTGGTGTGGACCCGTTCATGGCGGACCCGTTCGCTGCGA
TCGTAGAAGTGGCGGTCGCAGTACATACACTTGTATGGACGGTCGCCCGTATGACGACGGATGTGTGCTC
GCAATTCGCCCATTTGTCGAAAAGATTTATTGCATATTTCGCATTGGTGGGGCTTGTACTCTGAATGGGT
CATCATGTGGGCCGTGAAAACAGATTTCTTGTAAAAGACGTTTCCGCACAGGATGCACATGAACTTCTCC
TCTTCCTTGCACTTTGGCTGGTTCCCCCTTTCCTTGGCGTTGATATCCTTGCGTTTGAATTTCAGTTCGG
CGTCCGGTTTGCGAGGCCTTCCCGGCTTTTGTTTGTCCATTTTGAAGCTGGGATGTGGCGAAGGAGCGCT
TGACATGAGAAGTTCCTCG
